>Addgene plasmid #164568 | pαH-S-HRV3C/D614G | addgene full sequence | sequence record 324833 | Addgene NGS Result
GTCGACATTGATTATTGACTAGTTATTAATAGTAATCAATTACGGGGTCATTAGTTCATAGCCCATATAT
GGAGTTCCGCGTTACATAACTTACGGTAAATGGCCCGCCTGGCTGACCGCCCAACGACCCCCGCCCATTG
ACGTCAATAATGACGTATGTTCCCATAGTAACGCCAATAGGGACTTTCCATTGACGTCAATGGGTGGAGT
ATTTACGGTAAACTGCCCACTTGGCAGTACATCAAGTGTATCATATGCCAAGTACGCCCCCTATTGACGT
CAATGACGGTAAATGGCCCGCCTGGCATTATGCCCAGTACATGACCTTATGGGACTTTCCTACTTGGCAG
TACATCTACGTATTAGTCATCGCTATTACCATGGTCGAGGTGAGCCCCACGTTCTGCTTCACTCTCCCCA
TCTCCCCCCCCTCCCCACCCCCAATTTTGTATTTATTTATTTTTTAATTATTTTGTGCAGCGATGGGGGC
GGGGGGGGGGGGGGGGSGSGCCVGGSGGGGSGGGGSGGGGSGRGGGGSGGGGSGGGGSGRGGSGGRGRGG
KGSGGSGGCRGCCAATCAGAGCGGCGCGCTCCGAAAGTTTCCTTTTATGGCGAGGCGGCGGCGGCGGCGG
CCCTATAAAAAGCGAAGCGCGCGGCGGGCGGGAGTCGCTGCGCGCTGCCTTCGCCCCGTGCCCCGCTCCG
CCGCCGCCTCGCGCCGCCCGCCCCGGCTCTGACTGACCGCGTTACTCCCACAGGTGAGCGGGCGGGACGG
CCCTTCTCCTCCGGGCTGTAATTAGCGCTTGGTTTAATGACGGCTTGTTTCTTTTCTGTGGCTGCGTGAA
AGCCTTGAGGGGCTCCGGGAGGGCCCTTTGTGCGGGGGGAGCGGCTCGGGGGGTGCGTGCGTGTGTGTGT
GCGTGGGGAGCGCCGCGTGCGGCTCCGCGCTGCCCGGCGGCTGTGAGCGCTGCGGGCGCGGCGCGGGGCT
TTGTGCGCTCCGCAGTGTGCGCGAGGGGAGCGCGGCCGGGGGCGGTGCCCCGCGGTGCGGGGGGGGCTGC
GAGGGGAACAAAGGCTGCGTGCGGGGTGTGTGCGTGGGGGGGTGAGCAGGGGGTGTGGGCGCGTCGGTCG
GGCTGCAACCCCCCCTGCACCCCCCTCCCCGAGTTGCTGAGCACGGCCCGGCTTCGGGTGCGGGGCTCCG
TACGGGGCGTGGCGCGGGGCTCGCCGTGCCGGGCGGGGGGKGGCGGCRGGKGGGGGKGCCGGGCGGGGCG
GGGCCGCCKCGGGCSGGGGRGGGSKCGGGGGRGGGGCGCGGCGGCCCCCGGRGCGCCGGCGGCTGTCGAG
GCGCGGCGAGCCGCAGCCATTGCCTTTTATGGTAATCGTGCGAGAGGGCGCAGGGACTTCCTTTGTCCCA
AATCTGTGCGGAGCCGAAATCTGGGAGGCGCCGCCGCACCCCCTCTAGCGGGCGCGGGGCGAAGCGGTGC
GGCGCCGGCAGGAAGGAAATGGGCGGGGAGGGCCTTCGTGCGTCGCCGCGCCGCCGTCCCCTTCTCCCTC
TCCAGCCTCGGGGCTGTCCGCGGGGGGACGGCTGCCTTCGGGGGGGACGGGGCAGGGCGGGGTTCGGCTT
CTGGCGTGTGACCGGCGGCTCTAGCGCCTCTGCTAACCATGTTCATGCCTTCTTCTTTTTCCTACAGCTC
CTGGGCAACGTGCTGGTTGTTGTGCTGTCTCATCATTTTGGCAAAGAATTGCGGCCGTCTCAGGCCGAGT
TCGGTACCGCCACCATGTTCGTGTTCCTGGTGCTCCTGCCTCTGGTGAGCAGCCAGTGCGTGAACCTGAC
CACCCGAACCCAGCTCCCACCAGCCTACACCAACAGCTTTACACGGGGCGTGTACTACCCTGACAAGGTG
TTCAGATCTAGCGTCCTGCACAGCACTCAGGACCTCTTCCTGCCGTTCTTCAGCAACGTGACATGGTTCC
ACGCCATCCACGTGAGCGGCACAAACGGAACCAAGCGGTTTGATAACCCCGTCCTGCCATTCAATGATGG
AGTTTACTTCGCCAGTACCGAGAAGAGTAACATCATCCGGGGCTGGATCTTCGGCACCACCCTGGATAGC
AAAACACAGAGCCTCCTGATCGTGAACAATGCCACGAACGTCGTGATCAAGGTGTGCGAGTTCCAGTTTT
GCAATGATCCTTTCCTGGGTGTGTACTACCACAAGAACAACAAGAGCTGGATGGAAAGCGAGTTCAGAGT
CTACAGCAGCGCCAACAACTGCACATTCGAGTACGTCTCTCAGCCTTTTCTGATGGACCTTGAGGGGAAA
CAAGGCAACTTCAAGAACCTGAGAGAATTCGTGTTCAAGAACATCGACGGCTACTTCAAAATCTACTCCA
AGCACACACCCATCAACCTGGTCCGGGACCTCCCTCAGGGCTTCAGCGCCCTGGAACCCCTGGTCGACCT
GCCCATAGGCATCAACATAACGCGGTTCCAAACCCTGCTGGCCCTGCATAGATCCTACCTGACTCCTGGC
GACAGCAGCAGCGGATGGACCGCCGGAGCTGCAGCCTACTATGTGGGCTACCTGCAACCTAGAACCTTCC
TGCTGAAGTACAACGAGAACGGCACAATCACAGACGCCGTCGACTGCGCCCTGGACCCTCTCTCTGAGAC
AAAGTGCACCCTGAAGTCCTTCACCGTGGAAAAGGGCATCTACCAGACCAGCAACTTCCGGGTGCAGCCT
ACAGAGAGCATCGTGCGATTTCCAAACATTACCAACCTCTGCCCCTTCGGCGAGGTGTTTAACGCCACAA
GATTTGCCTCCGTTTACGCCTGGAATAGAAAGAGAATCAGCAATTGTGTGGCCGACTACTCCGTGCTGTA
TAACAGCGCCTCTTTCAGCACCTTCAAGTGCTACGGCGTTTCCCCAACAAAGCTGAATGACCTGTGCTTC
ACCAACGTGTACGCCGACTCCTTCGTAATTAGAGGCGATGAGGTGCGGCAGATCGCACCAGGCCAGACCG
GTAAGATCGCTGACTACAACTATAAGCTGCCTGATGATTTTACAGGCTGCGTGATCGCCTGGAACTCTAA
CAACCTGGATAGCAAGGTGGGCGGCAACTACAACTACCTGTACCGGCTGTTTCGCAAGTCTAACCTGAAA
CCTTTCGAGAGAGACATCTCCACAGAGATCTACCAGGCCGGTTCTACACCTTGTAACGGGGTGGAAGGCT
TCAACTGTTACTTCCCTCTGCAAAGCTACGGCTTCCAGCCTACCAATGGAGTCGGCTACCAGCCATACCG
GGTGGTCGTGCTGTCCTTCGAGTTACTCCACGCCCCCGCCACCGTCTGCGGTCCTAAGAAGTCCACCAAT
CTGGTTAAGAACAAATGCGTGAACTTCAACTTCAACGGCCTGACCGGGACCGGCGTGCTGACCGAAAGCA
ACAAAAAGTTCCTCCCCTTCCAGCAGTTCGGCCGTGATATCGCTGACACCACAGATGCCGTCAGAGATCC
ACAGACCCTGGAAATCCTGGATATTACACCCTGCTCCTTCGGAGGAGTTTCTGTGATCACCCCCGGGACC
AATACCAGCAACCAGGTGGCTGTGCTGTACCAAGGTGTTAACTGCACCGAGGTTCCTGTGGCCATCCACG
CCGATCAGCTGACACCTACTTGGAGAGTGTACTCCACTGGCTCCAATGTGTTCCAGACCAGGGCCGGATG
TCTGATCGGCGCCGAGCACGTGAATAACAGTTACGAGTGCGACATCCCTATCGGCGCCGGCATCTGTGCC
AGCTACCAGACCCAGACAAACAGCCCTCTGGAGGTGCTGTTCCAGGGCCCATCTGTAGCTAGCCAGAGCA
TCATCGCCTACACCATGAGCCTGGGCGCAGAGAACAGCGTGGCCTATTCCAACAACTCTATCGCCATTCC
CACCAACTTTACAATTAGCGTCACAACAGAGATCCTGCCCGTGAGCATGACCAAGACCAGCGTGGACTGT
ACAATGTACATCTGTGGCGACAGCACTGAATGCAGCAACCTGCTGCTGCAATACGGCTCCTTTTGCACCC
AACTGAACCGGGCGCTGACCGGAATCGCCGTGGAACAGGACAAAAATACCCAGGAGGTGTTCGCCCAAGT
GAAGCAGATCTACAAGACCCCACCTATCAAGGACTTCGGCGGCTTTAACTTTAGCCAGATTCTCCCTGAT
CCTTCTAAGCCTAGCAAGCGGAGCTTTATCGAGGATCTGCTGTTCAACAAGGTCACCCTGGCCGATGCCG
GCTTTATCAAACAGTATGGCGATTGCCTGGGCGACATAGCCGCCAGAGATCTGATCTGCGCCCAGAAATT
CAACGGCCTGACAGTTCTCCCACCTCTGCTGACCGACGAGATGATCGCTCAGTACACCTCTGCCCTGCTG
GCTGGCACCATCACATCTGGGTGGACATTTGGCGCCGGCGCCGCCCTGCAGATCCCCTTTGCCATGCAGA
TGGCCTATAGATTCAACGGAATCGGCGTGACCCAGAACGTGCTGTATGAAAACCAGAAGCTGATCGCTAA
CCAGTTCAATTCTGCCATCGGCAAGATCCAGGACTCCCTCTCCTCTACCGCCAGCGCCCTGGGCAAACTG
CAGGACGTGGTGAATCAGAACGCCCAAGCCCTGAACACCCTGGTGAAGCAGCTCAGCAGCAATTTTGGCG
CCATCAGCTCTGTGCTGAACGATATCCTGTCTAGACTGGACAAGGTGGAAGCCGAAGTCCAGATCGATAG
ACTGATCACAGGCAGACTGCAGTCCCTGCAAACCTACGTGACCCAACAGCTGATCAGGGCCGCTGAAATA
AGAGCCAGCGCCAATCTCGCCGCTACCAAGATGTCCGAGTGTGTGCTGGGACAGTCTAAACGCGTTGACT
TCTGCGGCAAAGGCTATCACCTGATGAGCTTCCCCCAGAGCGCGCCGCACGGCGTGGTGTTCCTGCATGT
GACATACGTGCCTGCCCAAGAGAAGAATTTCACAACCGCCCCTGCCATCTGCCACGACGGCAAGGCCCAC
TTCCCAAGAGAGGGCGTTTTCGTTTCCAATGGCACACACTGGTTCGTGACACAAAGAAACTTCTACGAAC
CCCAGATTATCACCACCGACAACACCTTCGTGAGTGGCAATTGTGACGTGGTCATCGGAATCGTGAACAA
CACAGTGTACGACCCTCTGCAACCTGAGCTGGACTCTTTTAAGGAAGAGCTGGACAAGTACTTTAAAAAC
CACACCAGCCCCGATGTGGACCTGGGCGACATCAGTGGCATTAACGCCAGCGTGGTGAACATCCAAAAGG
AAATCGACAGACTGAACGAGGTGGCCAAGAACCTGAACGAGTCCCTGATCGACCTGCAGGAGCTCGGCAA
ATACGAGCAGGGATCCGGATACATCCCCGAGGCCCCCAGAGATGGCCAGGCCTACGTGCGGAAGGACGGC
GAGTGGGTACTGCTGAGCACATTCCTGGGCAGATCCGGCCATCACCACCATCACCACCATCATAGCGCCT
GGTCCCACCCCCAGTTCGAGAAGGGCGGCGGTAGTGGAGGGGGCGGATCTGGCGGCTCAGCTTGGAGCCA
CCCCCAGTTCGAAAAGTGATAATGACTCGAGCGATAATTCACTCCTCAGGTGCAGGCTGCCTATCAGAAG
GTGGTGGCTGGTGTGGCCAATGCCCTGGCTCACAAATACCACTGAGATCTTTTTCCCTCTGCCAAAAATT
ATGGGGACATCATGAAGCCCCTTGAGCATCTGACTTCTGGCTAATAAAGGAAATTTATTTTCATTGCAAT
AGTGTGTTGGAATTTTTTGTGTCTCTCACTCGGAAGGACATATGGGAGGGCAAATCATTTAAAACATCAG
AATGAGTATTTGGTTTAGAGTTTGGCAACATATGCCCATATGCTGGCTGCCATGAACAAAGGTTGGCTAT
AAAGAGGTCATCAGTATATGAAACAGCCCCCTGCTGTCCATTCCTTATTCCATAGAAAAGCCTTGACTTG
AGGTTAGATTTTTTTTATATTTTGTTTTGTGTTATTTTTTTCTTTAACATCCCTAAAATTTTCCTTACAT
GTTTTACTAGCCAGATTTTTCCTCCTCTCCTGACTACTCCCAGTCATAGCTGTCCCTCTTCTCTTATGGA
GATCCCTCGACCTGCAGCCCAAGCTTGGCGTAATCATGGTCATAGCTGTTTCCTGTGTGAAATTGTTATC
CGCTCACAATTCCACACAACATACGAGCCGGAAGCATAAAGTGTAAAGCCTGGGGTGCCTAATGAGTGAG
CTAACTCACATTAATTGCGTTGCGCTCACTGCCCGCTTTCCAGTCGGGAAACCTGTCGTGCCAGCGGATC
GATCCGCTGCATTAATGAATCGGCCAACGCGCGGGGAGAGGCGGTTTGCGTATTGGGCGCTCTTCCGCTT
CCTCGCTCACTGACTCGCTGCGCTCGGTCGTTCGGCTGCGGCGAGCGGTATCAGCTCACTCAAAGGCGGT
AATACGGTTATCCACAGAATCAGGGGATAACGCAGGAAAGAACATGTGAGCAAAAGGCCAGCAAAAGGCC
AGGAACCGTAAAAAGGCCGCGTTGCTGGCGTTTTTCCATAGGCTCCGCCCCCCTGACGAGCATCACAAAA
ATCGACGCTCAAGTCAGAGGTGGCGAAACCCGACAGGACTATAAAGATACCAGGCGTTTCCCCCTGGAAG
CTCCCTCGTGCGCTCTCCTGTTCCGACCCTGCCGCTTACCGGATACCTGTCCGCCTTTCTCCCTTCGGGA
AGCGTGGCGCTTTCTCATAGCTCACGCTGTAGGTATCTCAGTTCGGTGTAGGTCGTTCGCTCCAAGCTGG
GCTGTGTGCACGAACCCCCCGTTCAGCCCGACCGCTGCGCCTTATCCGGTAACTATCGTCTTGAGTCCAA
CCCGGTAAGACACGACTTATCGCCACTGGCAGCAGCCACTGGTAACAGGATTAGCAGAGCGAGGTATGTA
GGCGGTGCTACAGAGTTCTTGAAGTGGTGGCCTAACTACGGCTACACTAGAAGAACAGTATTTGGTATCT
GCGCTCTGCTGAAGCCAGTTACCTTCGGAAAAAGAGTTGGTAGCTCTTGATCCGGCAAACAAACCACCGC
TGGTAGCGGTGGTTTTTTTGTTTGCAAGCAGCAGATTACGCGCAGAAAAAAAGGATCTCAAGAAGATCCT
TTGATCTTTTCTACGGGGTCTGACGCTCAGTGGAACGAAAACTCACGTTAAGGGATTTTGGTCATGAGAT
TATCAAAAAGGATCTTCACCTAGATCCTTTTAAATTAAAAATGAAGTTTTAAATCAATCTAAAGTATATA
TGAGTAAACTTGGTCTGACAGTTACCAATGCTTAATCAGTGAGGCACCTATCTCAGCGATCTGTCTATTT
CGTTCATCCATAGTTGCCTGACTCCCCGTCGTGTAGATAACTACGATACGGGAGGGCTTACCATCTGGCC
CCAGTGCTGCAATGATACCGCGAGACCCACGCTCACCGGCTCCAGATTTATCAGCAATAAACCAGCCAGC
CGGAAGGGCCGAGCGCAGAAGTGGTCCTGCAACTTTATCCGCCTCCATCCAGTCTATTAATTGTTGCCGG
GAAGCTAGAGTAAGTAGTTCGCCAGTTAATAGTTTGCGCAACGTTGTTGCCATTGCTACAGGCATCGTGG
TGTCACGCTCGTCGTTTGGTATGGCTTCATTCAGCTCCGGTTCCCAACGATCAAGGCGAGTTACATGATC
CCCCATGTTGTGCAAAAAAGCGGTTAGCTCCTTCGGTCCTCCGATCGTTGTCAGAAGTAAGTTGGCCGCA
GTGTTATCACTCATGGTTATGGCAGCACTGCATAATTCTCTTACTGTCATGCCATCCGTAAGATGCTTTT
CTGTGACTGGTGAGTACTCAACCAAGTCATTCTGAGAATAGTGTATGCGGCGACCGAGTTGCTCTTGCCC
GGCGTCAATACGGGATAATACCGCGCCACATAGCAGAACTTTAAAAGTGCTCATCATTGGAAAACGTTCT
TCGGGGCGAAAACTCTCAAGGATCTTACCGCTGTTGAGATCCAGTTCGATGTAACCCACTCGTGCACCCA
ACTGATCTTCAGCATCTTTTACTTTCACCAGCGTTTCTGGGTGAGCAAAAACAGGAAGGCAAAATGCCGC
AAAAAAGGGAATAAGGGCGACACGGAAATGTTGAATACTCATACTCTTCCTTTTTCAATATTATTGAAGC
ATTTATCAGGGTTATTGTCTCATGAGCGGATACATATTTGAATGTATTTAGAAAAATAAACAAATAGGGG
TTCCGCGCACATTTCCCCGAAAAGTGCCACCTG
Features (pLannotate 1.2.2; 14 found; start..end, strand, type, name):
      4..383     +  enhancer       CMV enhancer: human cytomegalovirus immediate early enhancer
    661..1677    +  intron         chimeric intron: chimera between introns from chicken β-actin and rabbit β-globin
   1675..1752    +  CDS            HBBC_AMMLE (fragment): Experimental evidence at protein level: Swiss-Prot protein existence level 1. Involved in oxygen transport from the lung to the various peripheral tissues. From Ammotragus lervia (Barbary sheep) (Antilope lervia).
   1765..5400    +  CDS            S: SPIKE_SARS2 - Experimental evidence at protein level: Swiss-Prot protein existence level 1. [Spike glycoprotein]: May down-regulate host tetherin (BST2) by lysosomal degradation, thereby counteracting its antiviral activity. From Severe acute respiratory syndrome coronavirus 2 (2019-nCoV) (SARS-CoV-2).
   5593..5616    +  CDS            Strep-Tag II: peptide that binds Strep-Tactin®, an engineered form of streptavidin
   5638..5712    +  CDS            HBB (fragment): HBB_PONPY - Experimental evidence at transcript level: Swiss-Prot protein existence level 2. Involved in oxygen transport from the lung to the various peripheral tissues. From Pongo pygmaeus (Bornean orangutan).
   5783..5838    +  polyA_signal   β-globin poly(A) signal: rabbit β-globin polyadenylation signal (Gil and Proudfoot, 1987)
   6223..6239    -  protein_bind   lac operator: The lac repressor binds to the lac operator to inhibit transcription in E. coli. This inhibition can be relieved by adding lactose or isopropyl-β-D-thiogalactopyranoside (IPTG). lac repressor encoded by lacI
   6247..6277    -  promoter       lac promoter: promoter for the E. coli lac operon
   6292..6313    -  protein_bind   CAP binding site: CAP binding activates transcription in the presence of cAMP. E. coli catabolite activator protein
   6329..6430    -  CDS            lacI (fragment): LACI_ECOLI - Experimental evidence at protein level: Swiss-Prot protein existence level 1. Repressor of the lactose operon. Binds allolactose as an inducer. From Escherichia coli (strain K12).
   6613..7201    -  rep_origin     ori: high-copy-number ColE1/pMB1/pBR322/pUC origin of replication
   7372..8232    -  CDS            AmpR: β-lactamase; bla; confers resistance to ampicillin, carbenicillin, and related antibiotics
   8233..8337    -  promoter       AmpR promoter: bla
