[The description below was written by a language model from this plasmid's Addgene catalogue record and pLannotate feature annotations shown in this document.]
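Description:
pαH-S-HRV3C/D614G is a mammalian expression plasmid built on the pαH backbone and carrying a modified SARS-CoV-2 spike (S) gene. The catalogue lists it at about 8.4 kb in total, with a 3.6 kb insert. It is maintained in E. coli as a high-copy plasmid through a ColE1/pUC-type origin and selected with ampicillin via the β-lactamase gene and its own promoter. Remnants of a lac promoter/operator region and a lacI fragment also appear in the backbone, and these are most likely cloning-vector leftovers rather than functional parts of the expression unit.

The annotated expression cassette begins with the CMV immediate-early enhancer, followed by a chimeric chicken β-actin/rabbit β-globin intron. This arrangement is typical of CAG-style promoters, although the core promoter itself is not called in the feature table. The spike coding sequence follows and is terminated by a rabbit β-globin polyadenylation signal. The short haemoglobin "fragments" flanking the insert probably reflect β-globin-derived untranslated sequence, not expressed protein. According to the record, the furin cleavage site at the S1/S2 junction has been replaced with an HRV3C protease recognition site, and the spike carries the D614G substitution. The backbone supplies C-terminal 8×His and twin Strep-Tag II tags for affinity purification, though the annotation software detected only one Strep-Tag II copy.

The construct is intended for producing recombinant spike protein in mammalian cells. The engineered site allows S1/S2 cleavage to be triggered by an added protease. This fits the associated study, which examined how D614G affects spike conformation and protease cleavage at that junction.
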