Addgene plasmid #164568: pαH-S-HRV3C/D614G
Purpose: SARS-CoV-2 Spike protein with furin site mutated to HRV3C site and D614G mutation (S-HRV3C-D614G variant)
Depositing lab: Priyamvada Acharya. Depositing organization: Duke University. Publication: D614G Mutation Alters SARS-CoV-2 Spike Conformation and Enhances Protease Cleavage at the S1/S2 Junction. Gobeil SM, Janowska K, McDowell S, Mansouri K, Parks R, Manne K, Stalls V, Kopp MF, Henderson R, Edwards RJ, Haynes BF, Acharya P. Cell Rep. 2021 Jan 12;34(2):108630. doi: 10.1016/j.celrep.2020.108630. Epub 2020 Dec 26. PubMed 33417835.
Backbone
  Vector backbone: pαH
  Backbone size w/o insert (bp): 4722
  Total vector size (bp): 8358
  Vector type: Mammalian Expression
Growth in bacteria
  Bacterial resistance: Ampicillin, 100 μg/mL
  Growth temperature: 37°C
  Growth strain: DH5alpha
  Copy number: High Copy
Gene/Insert
  Gene/Insert name: Spike (S-HRV3C-D614G variant)
  Species: Severe acute respiratory syndrome coronavirus 2
  Insert size (bp): 3636
  Mutation: D614G
  GenBank ID: MN908947
  Tag / fusion protein: 8X His tag (C terminal on backbone); 2X Strep-Tag II (C terminal on backbone)
Terms and licenses: Academic/Nonprofit Terms; Industry Terms: Not Available to Industry
How to cite: pαH-S-HRV3C/D614G was a gift from Priyamvada Acharya (Addgene plasmid # 164568 ; http://n2t.net/addgene:164568 ; RRID:Addgene_164568)
